Addgene plasmid #83469: Tet-CA-Src-GFP
Purpose: Lentiviral vector for doxycycline-inducible expression of constitutively active c-Src in mammalian cells
Depositing lab: Barry Gumbiner. Depositing organization: University of Virginia. Publication: Adhesion to fibronectin regulates Hippo signaling via the FAK-Src-PI3K pathway. Kim NG, Gumbiner BM. J Cell Biol. 2015 Aug 3;210(3):503-15. doi: 10.1083/jcb.201501025. Epub 2015 Jul 27. PubMed 26216901.
Backbone
  Vector backbone: TRIPZ-non-silencing shRNA control
  Backbone manufacturer: GE-Healthcare
  Backbone size w/o insert (bp): 12803
  Vector type: Mammalian Expression, Lentiviral
  Selectable markers: Puromycin, Zeocin
Growth in bacteria
  Bacterial resistance: Ampicillin, 100 μg/mL
  Growth temperature: 37°C
  Growth strain: NEB Stable
  Copy number: Unknown
Gene/Insert
  Gene/Insert name: Src
  Species: G. gallus (chicken)
  Insert size (bp): 2349
  Mutation: Y527F (constitutively active)
  GenBank ID: 396442
  Entrez Gene: SRC (a.k.a. PP60C-SCR, SDR, c-src)
  Promoter: doxycycline-inducible promoter
  Tag / fusion protein: EGFP (C terminal on insert)
  Cloning method: Gateway Cloning
  Sequencing primers: 5′ LNCX; 3′ hUBCpro-F
Resource information
  A portion of this plasmid was derived from a plasmid made by: pEGFP N1-Y527F Src plasmid from Drs Emma Sandilands & Margaret C Frame (The Beatson Institute for Cancer Research, Glasgow UK) was used to generate this plasmid.
Terms and licenses: Academic/Nonprofit Terms; Industry Terms: Not Available to Industry
How to cite: Tet-CA-Src-GFP was a gift from Barry Gumbiner (Addgene plasmid # 83469 ; http://n2t.net/addgene:83469 ; RRID:Addgene_83469)
