[The description below was written by a language model from this plasmid's Addgene catalogue record and pLannotate feature annotations shown in this document.]
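Description:
Tet-CA-Src-GFP is an HIV-1-based, self-inactivating lentiviral vector built on the TRIPZ non-silencing shRNA control backbone, designed for doxycycline-inducible expression of constitutively active c-Src in mammalian cells. It is propagated in E. coli through a high-copy ColE1/pUC-type origin with ampicillin resistance. An EM7-driven BleoR cassette lies inside the viral region, consistent with the Zeocin marker listed in the record. The lentiviral framework comprises a truncated 5' LTR, the Ψ packaging signal with a gag fragment, the RRE for Rev-dependent export, the cPPT/CTS, a WPRE, and a ΔU3 3' LTR. Outside the viral region, the feature table also annotates an f1 origin and an SV40 promoter followed by a hygromycin resistance fragment, which is not listed among the recorded markers.

The payload is chicken Src carrying the Y527F substitution, which removes the inhibitory C-terminal tyrosine and so makes the kinase constitutively active. It is fused at its C terminus to EGFP and was inserted by Gateway cloning, leaving attB1 and attB2 sites on either side of the fusion. Expression is driven by a tight TRE promoter made of tet operator repeats and a minimal CMV promoter. Downstream, miR-30a flanking sequences remain from the parental shRNA vector. A human UbC promoter then drives rtTA3, flanked by loxP511 sites, followed by an EMCV IRES and PuroR. A single integrated provirus therefore supplies the transactivator, puromycin selection and the inducible transgene, so adding doxycycline switches on Src-EGFP, which can be followed by fluorescence. The associated publication concerns regulation of Hippo signalling through the FAK-Src-PI3K pathway, and the vector is suited to making stable cell lines with inducible Src activity.
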