Features (pLannotate 1.2.2; 41 found; start..end, strand, type, name):
    377..634     +  LTR            5' LTR (truncated): truncated 5' long terminal repeat (LTR) from HIV-1
    681..806     +  misc_feature   HIV-1 Ψ: packaging signal of human immunodeficiency virus type 1
    790..1128    +  CDS            HIV-1 gag (fragment): gag protein from human immunodeficiency virus 1; gag
   1303..1536    +  misc_feature   RRE: The Rev response element (RRE) of HIV-1 allows for Rev-dependent mRNA export from the nucleus to the cytoplasm.
   1913..2013    +  CDS            Rev (fragment): human immunodeficiency virus 1 (HIV-1) Rev protein; rev; enhances nuclear export of unspliced and incompletely spliced viral mRNAs
   2063..2180    +  misc_feature   cPPT/CTS: central polypurine tract and central termination sequence of HIV-1
   2245..2619    -  CDS            BleoR: antibiotic-binding protein; Sh ble from Streptoalloteichus hindustanus; confers resistance to bleomycin, phleomycin, and Zeocin™
   2639..2686    -  promoter       EM7 promoter: synthetic bacterial promoter&nbsp
   2713..2991    +  promoter       tight TRE promoter (fragment): Tet-responsive promoter PTight, consisting of seven tet operator sequences followed by the minimal CMV promoter
   3010..3027    +  protein_bind   attB1 (fragment): mutant version of attB; core recombination site for the Gateway® BP reaction BP Clonase™
   3033..4631    +  CDS            SRC: SRC_CHICK - Experimental evidence at protein level: Swiss-Prot protein existence level 1. Non-receptor protein tyrosine kinase which is activated following engagement of many different classes of cellular receptors including immune response receptors, integrins and other adhesion receptors, receptor protein tyrosine kinases, G protein-coupled receptors as well as cytokine receptors. Participates in signaling pathways that control a diverse spectrum of biological activities including gene transcription, immune response, cell adhesion, cell cycle progression, apoptosis, migration, and transforma
   4662..5381    +  CDS            EGFP: the original enhanced GFP (Yang et al., 1996) mammalian codon-optimized
   5381..5405    -  protein_bind   attB2: mutant version of attB; recombination site for the Gateway® BP reaction BP Clonase™
   5459..5552    +  ncRNA          5' miR-30a: sequence upstream of the 71-nt precursor of the human miR-30a microRNA (Zeng et al., 2002) miRNA
   5664..5776    +  ncRNA          3' miR-30a: sequence downstream of the 71-nt precursor of the human miR-30a microRNA (Zeng et al., 2002) miRNA
   5871..5889    -  promoter       T7 promoter: promoter for bacteriophage T7 RNA polymerase
   5902..7113    +  promoter       UbC promoter: human ubiquitin C promoter
   7126..7159    +  protein_bind   loxP511: Cre-mediated recombination occurs in the 8-bp core sequence (GTATACAT). loxP511 sites are compatible with each other, but incompatible with wild-type loxP sites. Cre recombinase
   7166..7873    +  CDS            rtTA3: reverse tetracycline transactivator 3 activates expression from Tet-responsive promoters in the presence of doxycycline
   7874..7907    +  protein_bind   loxP511: Cre-mediated recombination occurs in the 8-bp core sequence (GTATACAT). loxP511 sites are compatible with each other, but incompatible with wild-type loxP sites. Cre recombinase
   7930..8502    +  misc_feature   IRES: internal ribosome entry site (IRES) of the encephalomyocarditis virus (EMCV)
   8511..9107    +  CDS            PuroR: puromycin N-acetyltransferase; pac from Streptomyces alboniger; confers resistance to puromycin
   9123..9711    +  misc_feature   WPRE: woodchuck hepatitis virus posttranscriptional regulatory element
   9728..9916    +  CDS            nef (fragment): NEF_HV1Z2 - Experimental evidence at protein level: Swiss-Prot protein existence level 1. Extracellular Nef protein targets CD4(+) T-lymphocytes for apoptosis by interacting with CXCR4 surface receptors. From Human immunodeficiency virus type 1 group M subtype D (isolate Z2/CDC-Z34) (HIV-1).
   9918..10151   +  LTR            3' LTR (ΔU3): self-inactivating 3' long terminal repeat (LTR) from HIV-1
  10258..10482   +  polyA_signal   bGH poly(A) signal: bovine growth hormone polyadenylation signal
  10486..10507   +  promoter       SV40 promoter (fragment): SV40 enhancer and early promoter
  10528..10956   +  rep_origin     f1 ori (sequence partly withheld): f1 bacteriophage origin of replication; arrow indicates direction of (+) strand synthesis
  10970..11299   +  promoter       SV40 promoter: SV40 enhancer and early promoter
  11348..12377   +  CDS            HygR (fragment): aminoglycoside phosphotransferase from E. coli; aph(4)-Ia; confers resistance to hygromycin
  12387..12512   +  CDS            ble (fragment): BLE_KLEPN - Experimental evidence at protein level: Swiss-Prot protein existence level 1. Binding protein with a strong affinity to the bleomycin family of antibiotics. Binds to CL990; an antimitotic-antibiotic compound. From Klebsiella pneumoniae.
  12507..12628   +  polyA_signal   SV40 poly(A) signal: SV40 polyadenylation signal
  12699..12721   -  protein_bind   lac operator (fragment): The lac repressor binds to the lac operator to inhibit transcription in E. coli. This inhibition can be relieved by adding lactose or isopropyl-β-D-thiogalactopyranoside (IPTG). lac repressor encoded by lacI
  12725..12755   -  promoter       lac promoter: promoter for the E. coli lac operon
  12770..12791   -  protein_bind   CAP binding site: CAP binding activates transcription in the presence of cAMP. E. coli catabolite activator protein
  12804..12896   -  CDS            lacI (fragment): lac repressor; lacI; The lac repressor binds to the lac operator to inhibit transcription in E. coli. This inhibition can be relieved by adding lactose or isopropyl-β-D-thiogalactopyranoside (IPTG).
  13079..13667   -  rep_origin     ori: high-copy-number ColE1/pMB1/pBR322/pUC origin of replication
  13838..14698   -  CDS            AmpR: β-lactamase; bla; confers resistance to ampicillin, carbenicillin, and related antibiotics
  14699..14803   -  promoter       AmpR promoter: bla
  14851..14985   +  polyA_signal   SV40 poly(A) signal: SV40 polyadenylation signal
  15152..329     +  CDS            nef (fragment) (across the origin): NEF_HV1BR - Experimental evidence at protein level: Swiss-Prot protein existence level 1. Extracellular Nef protein targets CD4(+) T-lymphocytes for apoptosis by interacting with CXCR4 surface receptors (PubMed:14990729). From Human immunodeficiency virus type 1 group M subtype B (isolate BRU/LAI) (HIV-1).
>Addgene plasmid #83469 | Tet-CA-Src-GFP | depositor full sequence | sequence record 159296 | Tet-CA-Src-GFP sequence 15152 bps
TGGAAGGGCTAATTCACTCCCAAAGAAGACAAGATATCCTTGATCTGTGGATCTACCACACACAAGGCTA
CTTCCCTGATTAGCAGAACTACACACCAGGGCCAGGGGTCAGATATCCACTGACCTTTGGATGGTGCTAC
AAGCTAGTACCAGTTGAGCCAGATAAGGTAGAAGAGGCCAATAAAGGAGAGAACACCAGCTTGTTACACC
CTGTGAGCCTGCATGGGATGGATGACCCGGAGAGAGAAGTGTTAGAGTGGAGGTTTGACAGCCGCCTAGC
ATTTCATCACGTGGCCCGAGAGCTGCATCCGGAGTACTTCAAGAACTGCTGATATCGAGCTTGCTACAAG
GGACTTTCCGCTGGGGACTTTCCAGGGAGGCGTGGCCTGGGCGGGACTGGGGAGTGGCGAGCCCTCAGAT
CCTGCATATAAGCAGCTGCTTTTTGCCTGTACTGGGTCTCTCTGGTTAGACCAGATCTGAGCCTGGGAGC
TCTCTGGCTAACTAGGGAACCCACTGCTTAAGCCTCAATAAAGCTTGCCTTGAGTGCTTCAAGTAGTGTG
TGCCCGTCTGTTGTGTGACTCTGGTAACTAGAGATCCCTCAGACCCTTTTAGTCAGTGTGGAAAATCTCT
AGCAGTGGCGCCCGAACAGGGACTTGAAAGCGAAAGGGAAACCAGAGGAGCTCTCTCGACGCAGGACTCG
GCTTGCTGAAGCGCGCACGGCAAGAGGCGAGGGGCGGCGACTGGTGAGTACGCCAAAAATTTTGACTAGC
GGAGGCTAGAAGGAGAGAGATGGGTGCGAGAGCGTCAGTATTAAGCGGGGGAGAATTAGATCGCGATGGG
AAAAAATTCGGTTAAGGCCAGGGGGAAAGAAAAAATATAAATTAAAACATATAGTATGGGCAAGCAGGGA
GCTAGAACGATTCGCAGTTAATCCTGGCCTGTTAGAAACATCAGAAGGCTGTAGACAAATACTGGGACAG
CTACAACCATCCCTTCAGACAGGATCAGAAGAACTTAGATCATTATATAATACAGTAGCAACCCTCTATT
GTGTGCATCAAAGGATAGAGATAAAAGACACCAAGGAAGCTTTAGACAAGATAGAGGAAGAGCAAAACAA
AAGTAAGACCACCGCACAGCAAGCGGCCGGCCGCTGATCTTCAGACCTGGAGGAGGAGATATGAGGGACA
ATTGGAGAAGTGAATTATATAAATATAAAGTAGTAAAAATTGAACCATTAGGAGTAGCACCCACCAAGGC
AAAGAGAAGAGTGGTGCAGAGAGAAAAAAGAGCAGTGGGAATAGGAGCTTTGTTCCTTGGGTTCTTGGGA
GCAGCAGGAAGCACTATGGGCGCAGCGTCAATGACGCTGACGGTACAGGCCAGACAATTATTGTCTGGTA
TAGTGCAGCAGCAGAACAATTTGCTGAGGGCTATTGAGGCGCAACAGCATCTGTTGCAACTCACAGTCTG
GGGCATCAAGCAGCTCCAGGCAAGAATCCTGGCTGTGGAAAGATACCTAAAGGATCAACAGCTCCTGGGG
ATTTGGGGTTGCTCTGGAAAACTCATTTGCACCACTGCTGTGCCTTGGAATGCTAGTTGGAGTAATAAAT
CTCTGGAACAGATTTGGAATCACACGACCTGGATGGAGTGGGACAGAGAAATTAACAATTACACAAGCTT
AATACACTCCTTAATTGAAGAATCGCAAAACCAGCAAGAAAAGAATGAACAAGAATTATTGGAATTAGAT
AAATGGGCAAGTTTGTGGAATTGGTTTAACATAACAAATTGGCTGTGGTATATAAAATTATTCATAATGA
TAGTAGGAGGCTTGGTAGGTTTAAGAATAGTTTTTGCTGTACTTTCTATAGTGAATAGAGTTAGGCAGGG
ATATTCACCATTATCGTTTCAGACCCACCTCCCAACCCCGAGGGGACCCGACAGGCCCGAAGGAATAGAA
GAAGAAGGTGGAGAGAGAGACAGAGACAGATCCATTCGATTAGTGAACGGATCGGCACTGCGTGCGCCAA
TTCTGCAGACAAATGGCAGTATTCATCCACAATTTTAAAAGAAAAGGGGGGATTGGGGGGTACAGTGCAG
GGGAAAGAATAGTAGACATAATAGCAACAGACATACAAACTAAAGAATTACAAAAACAAATTACAAAAAT
TCAAAATTTTCGGGTTTATTACAGGGACAGCAGAGATCCAGTTTGGTTAGTACCGGGCCCGCTCTAGTCC
GGAATCAGTCCTGCTCCTCGGCCACGAAGTGCACGCAGTTGCCGGCCGGGTCGCGCAGGGCGAACTCCCG
CCCCCACGGCTGCTCGCCGATCTCGGTCATGGCCGGCCCGGAGGCGTCCCGGAAGTTCGTGGACACGACC
TCCGACCACTCGGCGTACAGCTCGTCCAGGCCGCGCACCCACACCCAGGCCAGGGTGTTGTCCGGCACCA
CCTGGTCCTGGACCGCGCTGATGAACAGGGTCACGTCGTCCCGGACCACACCGGCGAAGTCGTCCTCCAC
GAAGTCCCGGGAGAACCCGAGCCGGTCGGTCCAGAACTCGACCGCTCCGGCGACGTCGCGCGCGGTGAGC
ACCGGAACGGCACTGGTCAACTTGGCCATGGTGGCCCTCCTATAGTGAGTCGTATTATACTATGCCGATA
TACTATGCCGATGATTAATTGTCAACACGTGCTGCAGGTCCGAGGTTCTAGACGAGTTTACTCCCTATCA
GTGATAGAGAACGATGTCGAGTTTACTCCCTATCAGTGATAGAGAACGTATGTCGAGTTTACTCCCTATC
AGTGATAGAGAACGTATGTCGAGTTTACTCCCTATCAGTGATAGAGAACGTATGTCGAGTTTATCCCTAT
CAGTGATAGAGAACGTATGTCGAGTTTACTCCCTATCAGTGATAGAGAACGTATGTCGAGGTAGGCGTGT
ACGGTGGGAGGCCTATATAAGCAGAGCTCGTTTAGTGAACCGTCAGATCGCACCGGTTGCAGATATCAAC
AAGTTTGTACAAAAAAGTTGGCATGGGGAGCAGCAAGAGCAAGCCCAAGGACCCCAGCCAGCGCCGGCGC
AGCCTGGAGCCACCCGACAGCACCCACCACGGGGGATTCCCAGCCTCGCAGACCCCCAACAAGACAGCAG
CCCCCGACACGCACCGCACCCCCAGCCGCTCCTTTGGGACCGTGGCCACCGAGCCCAAGCTCTTCGGGGG
CTTCAACACTTCTGACACCGTTACGTCGCCGCAGCGTGCCGGGGCACTGGCTGGCGGCGTCACCACTTTC
GTGGCTCTCTACGACTACGAGTCCCGGACTGAAACGGACTTGTCCTTCAAGAAAGGAGAACGCCTGCAGA
TTGTCAACAACACGGAAGGTGACTGGTGGCTGGCTCATTCCCTCACTACAGGACAGACGGGCTACATCCC
CAGTAACTATGTCGCGCCCTCAGACTCCATCCAGGCTGAAGAGTGGTACTTTGGGAAGATCACTCGTCGG
GAGTCCGAGCGGCTGCTGCTCAACCCCGAAAACCCCCGGGGAACCTTCTTGGTCCGGGAGAGCGAGACGA
CAAAAGGTGCCTATTGCCTCTCCGTTTCTGACTTTGACAACGCCAAGGGGCTCAATGTGAAGCACTACAA
GATCCGCAAGCTGGACAGCGGCGGCTTCTACATCACCTCACGCACACAGTTCAGCAGCCTGCAGCAGCTG
GTGGCCTACTACTCCAAACATGCTGATGGCTTGTGCCACCGCCTGACCAACGTCTGCCCCACGTCCAAGC
CCCAGACCCAGGGACTCGCCAAGGACGCGTGGGAAATCCCCCGGGAGTCGCTGCGGCTGGAGGTGAAGCT
GGGGCAGGGCTGCTTTGGAGAGGTCTGGATGGGGACCTGGAACGGCACCACCAGAGTGGCCATAAAGACT
CTGAAGCCCGGCACAATGTCCCCGGAGGCCTTCCTGCAGGAAGCCCAAGTGATGAAGAAGCTCCGGCATG
AGAAGCTGGTTCAGCTGTACGCAGTGGTGTCGGAAGAGCCCATCTACATCGTCACTGAGTACATGAGCAA
GGGGAGCCTCCTGGATTTCCTGAAGGGAGAGATGGGCAAGTACCTGCGGCTGCCACAGCTCGTCGATATG
GCTGCTCAGATTGCATCCGGCATGGCCTATGTGGAGAGGATGAACTACGTGCACCGAGACCTGCGGGCGG
CCAACATCCTGGTGGGGGAGAACCTGGTGTGCAAGGTGGCTGACTTTGGGCTGGCACGCCTCATCGAGGA
CAACGAGTACACAGCACGGCAAGGTGCCAAGTTCCCCATCAAGTGGACAGCCCCCGAGGCAGCCCTCTAT
GGCCGGTTCACCATCAAGTCGGATGTCTGGTCCTTCGGCATCCTGCTGACTGAGCTGACCACCAAGGGCC
GGGTGCCATACCCAGGGATGGTCAACAGGGAGGTGCTGGACCAGGTGGAGAGGGGCTACCGCATGCCCTG
CCCGCCCGAGTGCCCCGAGTCGCTGCATGACCTCATGTGCCAGTGCTGGCGGAAGGACCCTGAGGAGCGG
CCCACTTTTGAGTACCTGCAGGCCTTCCTGGAGGACTACTTCACCTCGACAGAGCCCCAGTTCCAGCCTG
GAGAGAACCTAGGCTCCGGCTCGGATCCACCGGTCGCCACCATGGTGAGCAAGGGCGAGGAGCTGTTCAC
CGGGGTGGTGCCCATCCTGGTCGAGCTGGACGGCGACGTAAACGGCCACAAGTTCAGCGTGTCCGGCGAG
GGCGAGGGCGATGCCACCTACGGCAAGCTGACCCTGAAGTTCATCTGCACCACCGGCAAGCTGCCCGTGC
CCTGGCCCACCCTCGTGACCACCCTGACCTACGGCGTGCAGTGCTTCAGCCGCTACCCCGACCACATGAA
GCAGCACGACTTCTTCAAGTCCGCCATGCCCGAAGGCTACGTCCAGGAGCGCACCATCTTCTTCAAGGAC
GACGGCAACTACAAGACCCGCGCCGAGGTGAAGTTCGAGGGCGACACCCTGGTGAACCGCATCGAGCTGA
AGGGCATCGACTTCAAGGAGGACGGCAACATCCTGGGGCACAAGCTGGAGTACAACTACAACAGCCACAA
CGTCTATATCATGGCCGACAAGCAGAAGAACGGCATCAAGGTGAACTTCAAGATCCGCCACAACATCGAG
GACGGCAGCGTGCAGCTCGCCGACCACTACCAGCAGAACACCCCCATCGGCGACGGCCCCGTGCTGCTGC
CCGACAACCACTACCTGAGCACCCAGTCCGCCCTGAGCAAAGACCCCAACGAGAAGCGCGATCACATGGT
CCTGCTGGAGTTCGTGACCGCCGCCGGGATCACTCTCGGCATGGACGAGCTGTACAAGTAACCCAACTTT
CTTGTACAAAGTGGTTGATATCTGCAGAATTCCATCACACTGGCGGCCGCTCTAAATCGATAGTTTGTTT
GAATGAGGCTTCAGTACTTTACAGAATCGTTGCCTGCACATCTTGGAAACACTTGCTGGGATTACTTCTT
CAGGTTAACCCAACAGAAGGCTCGAGAAGGTATATTGCTGTTGACAGTGAGCGATCTCGCTTGGGCGAGA
GTAAGTAGTGAAGCCACAGATGTACTTACTCTCGCCCAAGCGAGAGTGCCTACTGCCTCGGAATTCAAGG
GGCTACTTTAGGAGCAATTATCTTGTTTACTAAAACTGAATACCTTGCTATCTCTTTGATACATTTTTAC
AAAGCTGAATTAAAATGGTATAAATTAAATCACTTTTTTCAATTGGAAGACTAATGCGGCCGGCCATTAC
TCCGTCTCGTGTCTTGTTGCATATGTCTGCTGGTTTGTTTGATGTTGTTTGCGGGCGGGCCCTATAGTGA
GTCGTATTACCTAGGACGCGTGGCCTCCGCGCCGGGTTTTGGCGCCTCCCGCGGGCGCCCCCCTCCTCAC
GGCGAGCGCTGCCACGTCAGACGAAGGGCGCAGCGAGCGTCCTGATCCTTCCGCCCGGACGCTCAGGACA
GCGGCCCGCTGCTCATAAGACTCGGCCTTAGAACCCCAGTATCAGCAGAAGGACATTTTAGGACGGGACT
TGGGTGACTCTAGGGCACTGGTTTTCTTTCCAGAGAGCGGAACAGGCGAGGAAAAGTAGTCCCTTCTCGG
CGATTCTGCGGAGGGATCTCCGTGGGGCGGTGAACGCCGATGATTATATAAGGACGCGCCGGGTGTGGCA
CAGCTAGTTCCGTCGCAGCCGGGATTTGGGTCGCGGTTCTTGTTTGTGGATCGCTGTGATCGTCACTTGG
TGAGTAGCGGGCTGCTGGGCTGGCCGGGGCTTTCGTGGCCGCCGGGCCGCTCGGTGGGACGGAAGCGTGT
GGAGAGACCGCCAAGGGCTGTAGTCTGGGTCCGCGAGCAAGGTTGCCCTGAACTGGGGGTTGGGGGGAGC
GCAGCAAAATGGCGGCTGTTCCCGAGTCTTGAATGGAAGACGCTTGTGAGGCGGGCTGTGAGGTCGTTGA
AACAAGGTGGGGGGCATGGTGGGCGGCAAGAACCCAAGGTCTTGAGGCCTTCGCTAATGCGGGAAAGCTC
TTATTCGGGTGAGATGGGCTGGGGCACCATCTGGGGACCCTGACGTGAAGTTTGTCACTGACTGGAGAAC
TCGGTTTGTCGTCTGTTGCGGGGGCGGCAGTTATGGCGGTGCCGTTGGGCAGTGCACCCGTACCTTTGGG
AGCGCGCGCCCTCGTCGTGTCGTGACGTCACCCGTTCTGTTGGCTTATAATGCAGGGTGGGGCCACCTGC
CGGTAGGTGTGCGGTAGGCTTTTCTCCGTCGCAGGACGCAGGGTTCGGGCCTAGGGTAGGCTCTCCTGAA
TCGACAGGCGCCGGACCTCTGGTGAGGGGAGGGATAAGTGAGGCGTCAGTTTCTTTGGTCGGTTTTATGT
ACCTATCTTCTTAAGTAGCTGAAGCTCCGGTTTTGAACTATGCGCTCGGGGTTGGCGAGTGTGTTTTGTG
AAGTTTTTTAGGCACCTTTTGAAATGTAATCATTTGGGTCAATATGTAATTTTCAGTGTTAGACTAGTAA
ATTGTCCGCTAAATTCTGGCCGTTTTTGGCTTTTTTGTTAGACGCTAGCGGATCCATAACTTCGTATAGT
ATACATTATACGAAGTTATGCCACCATGTCTAGGCTGGACAAGAGCAAAGTCATAAACGGAGCTCTGGAA
TTACTCAATGGTGTCGGTATCGAAGGCCTGACGACAAGGAAACTCGCTCAAAAGCTGGGAGTTGAGCAGC
CTACCCTGTACTGGCACGTGAAGAACAAGCGGGCCCTGCTCGATGCCCTGCCAATCGAGATGCTGGACAG
GCATCATACCCACTTCTGCCCCCTGGAAGGCGAGTCATGGCAAGACTTTCTGCGGAACAACGCCAAGTCA
TACCGCTGTGCTCTCCTCTCACATCGCGACGGGGCTAAAGTGCATCTCGGCACCCGCCCAACAGAGAAAC
AGTACGAAACCCTGGAAAATCAGCTCGCGTTCCTGTGTCAGCAAGGCTTCTCCCTGGAGAACGCACTGTA
CGCTCTGTCCGCCGTGGGCCACTTTACACTGGGCTGCGTATTGGAGGAACAGGAGCATCAAGTAGCAAAA
GAGGAAAGAGAGACACCTACCACCGATTCTATGCCCCCACTTCTGAGACAAGCAATTGAGCTGTTCGACC
GGCAGGGAGCCGAACCTGCCTTCCTTTTCGGCCTGGAACTAATCATATGTGGCCTGGAGAAACAGCTAAA
GTGCGAAAGCGGCGGGCCGACCGACGCCCTTGACGATTTTGACTTAGACATGCTCCCAGCCGATGCCCTT
GACGATTTTGACCTTGACATGCTCCCCGGGTAAATAACTTCGTATAGTATACATTATACGAAGTTATGGA
TCCGCGGCCGCAAATTCCGCCCCTCTCCCTCCCCCCCCCCTAACGTTACTGGCCGAAGCCGCTTGGAATA
AGGCCGGTGTGCGTTTGTCTATATGTTATTTTCCACCATATTGCCGTCTTTTGGCAATGTGAGGGCCCGG
AAACCTGGCCCTGTCTTCTTGACGAGCATTCCTAGGGGTCTTTCCCCTCTCGCCAAAGGAATGCAAGGTC
TGTTGAATGTCGTGAAGGAAGCAGTTCCTCTGGAAGCTTCTTGAAGACAAACAACGTCTGTAGCGACCCT
TTGCAGGCAGCGGAACCCCCCACCTGGCGACAGGTGCCTCTGCGGCCAAAAGCCACGTGTATAAGATACA
CCTGCAAAGGCGGCACAACCCCAGTGCCACGTTGTGAGTTGGATAGTTGTGGAAAGAGTCAAATGGCTCT
CCTCAAGCGTATTCAACAAGGGGCTGAAGGATGCCCAGAAGGTACCCCATTGTATGGGATCTGATCTGGG
GCCTCGGTGCACATGCTTTACATGTGTTTAGTCGAGGTTAAAAAAACGTCTAGGCCCCCCGAACCACGGG
GACGTGGTTTTCCTTTGAAAAACACGATAATACCATGGCCACCGAGTACAAGCCCACGGTGCGCCTCGCC
ACCCGCGACGACGTCCCCCGGGCCGTACGCACCCTCGCCGCCGCGTTCGCCGACTACCCCGCCACGCGCC
ACACCGTCGACCCGGACCGCCACATCGAGCGGGTCACCGAGCTGCAAGAACTCTTCCTCACGCGCGTCGG
GCTCGACATCGGCAAGGTGTGGGTCGCGGACGACGGCGCCGCGGTGGCGGTCTGGACCACGCCGGAGAGC
GTCGAAGCGGGGGCGGTGTTCGCCGAGATCGGCTCGCGCATGGCCGAGTTGAGCGGTTCCCGGCTGGCCG
CGCAGCAACAGATGGAAGGCCTCCTGGCGCCGCACCGGCCCAAGGAGCCCGCGTGGTTCCTGGCCACCGT
CGGCGTCTCGCCCGACCACCAGGGCAAGGGTCTGGGCAGCGCCGTCGTGCTCCCCGGAGTGGAGGCGGCC
GAGCGCGCTGGGGTGCCCGCCTTCCTGGAGACCTCCGCGCCCCGCAACCTCCCCTTCTACGAGCGGCTCG
GCTTCACCGTCACCGCCGACGTCGAGGTGCCCGAAGGACCGCGCACCTGGTGCATGACCCGCAAGCCCGG
TGCCTGAGTTCGCGTCTGGAACAATCAACCTCTGGATTACAAAATTTGTGAAAGATTGACTGGTATTCTT
AACTATGTTGCTCCTTTTACGCTATGTGGATACGCTGCTTTAATGCCTTTGTATCATGCTATTGCTTCCC
GTATGGCTTTCATTTTCTCCTCCTTGTATAAATCCTGGTTGCTGTCTCTTTATGAGGAGTTGTGGCCCGT
TGTCAGGCAACGTGGCGTGGTGTGCACTGTGTTTGCTGACGCAACCCCCACTGGTTGGGGCATTGCCACC
ACCTGTCAGCTCCTTTCCGGGACTTTCGCTTTCCCCCTCCCTATTGCCACGGCGGAACTCATCGCCGCCT
GCCTTGCCCGCTGCTGGACAGGGGCTCGGCTGTTGGGCACTGACAATTCCGTGGTGTTGTCGGGGAAGCT
GACGTCCTTTCCATGGCTGCTCGCCTGTGTTGCCACCTGGATTCTGCGCGGGACGTCCTTCTGCTACGTC
CCTTCGGCCCTCAATCCAGCGGACCTTCCTTCCCGCGGCCTGCTGCCGGCTCTGCGGCCTCTTCCGCGTC
TTCGCCTTCGCCCTCAGACGAGTCGGATCTCCCTTTGGGCCGCCTCCCCGCCTGGAATTAATTCTGCAGT
CGAGACCTAGAAAAACATGGAGCAATCACAAGTAGCAATACAGCAGCTACCAATGCTGATTGTGCCTGGC
TAGAAGCACAAGAGGAGGAGGAGGTGGGTTTTCCAGTCACACCTCAGGTACCTTTAAGACCAATGACTTA
CAAGGCAGCTGTAGATCTTAGCCACTTTTTAAAAGAAAAGAGGGGACTGGAAGGGCTAATTCACTCCCAA
CGAAGACAAGATCTGCTTTTTGCTTGTACTGGGTCTCTCTGGTTAGACCAGATCTGAGCCTGGGAGCTCT
CTGGCTAACTAGGGAACCCACTGCTTAAGCCTCAATAAAGCTTGCCTTGAGTGCTTCAAGTAGTGTGTGC
CCGTCTGTTGTGTGACTCTGGTAACTAGAGATCCCTCAGACCCTTTTAGTCAGTGTGGAAAATCTCTAGC
AGTAGTAGTTCATGTCATCTTATTATTCAGTATTTATAACTTGCAAAGAAATGAATATCAGAGAGTGAGA
GGCCTTGACATTGTTTAAACCCGCTGATCAGCCTCGACTGTGCCTTCTAGTTGCCAGCCATCTGTTGTTT
GCCCCTCCCCCGTGCCTTCCTTGACCCTGGAAGGTGCCACTCCCACTGTCCTTTCCTAATAAAATGAGGA
AATTGCATCGCATTGTCTGAGTAGGTGTCATTCTATTCTGGGGGGTGGGGTGGGGCAGGACAGCAAGGGG
GAGGATTGGGAAGACAATAGCAGGCATGCTGGGGATGCGGTGGGCTCTATGGCTTCTGAGGCGGAAAGAA
CCAGCTGGGGCTCTAGGGGGTATCCCC
[124 nt withheld, positions 10528-10651]
C
[91 nt withheld, positions 10653-10743]
A
[49 nt withheld, positions 10745-10793]
CCTTTGACGTTGGAGTCCACGTTCTTT
[37 nt withheld, positions 10821-10857]
ACCCTATCTCGGTCTATTCTTTTGATTTATAAGGGATTTTGCCGATTTCGGCCTATTGGTTAAAAAATGA
GCTGATTTAACAAAAATTTAACGCGAATTAATTCTGTGGAATGTGTGTCAGTTAGGGTGTGGAAAGTCCC
CAGGCTCCCCAGCAGGCAGAAGTATGCAAAGCATGCATCTCAATTAGTCAGCAACCAGGTGTGGAAAGTC
CCCAGGCTCCCCAGCAGGCAGAAGTATGCAAAGCATGCATCTCAATTAGTCAGCAACCATAGTCCCGCCC
CTAACTCCGCCCATCCCGCCCCTAACTCCGCCCAGTTCCGCCCATTCTCCGCCCCATGGCTGACTAATTT
TTTTTATTTATGCAGAGGCCGAGGCCGCCTCTGCCTCTGAGCTATTCCAGAAGTAGTGAGGAGGCTTTTT
TGGAGGCCTAGGCTTTTGCAAAAAGCTCCCGGGAGCTTGTATATCCATTTTCGGATCTGATCAGCACGTG
ATGAAAAAGCCTGAACTCACCGCGACGTCTGTCGAGAAGTTTCTGATCGAAAAGTTCGACAGCGTCTCCG
ACCTGATGCAGCTCTCGGAGGGCGAAGAATCTCGTGCTTTCAGCTTCGATGTAGGAGGGCGTGGATATGT
CCTGCGGGTAAATAGCTGCGCCGATGGTTTCTACAAAGATCGTTATGTTTATCGGCACTTTGCATCGGCC
GCGCTCCCGATTCCGGAAGTGCTTGACATTGGGGAATTAATTCAGCGAGAGCCTGACCTATTGCATCTCC
CGCCGTGCACAGGGTGTCACGTTGCAAGACCTGCCTGAAACCGAACTGCCCGCTGTTCTGCAGCCGGTCG
CGGAGGCCATGGATGCGATCGCTGCGGCCGATCTTAGCCAGACGAGCGGGTTCGGCCCATTCGGACCGCA
AGGAATCGGTCAATACACTACATGGCGTGATTTCATATGCGCGATTGCTGATCCCCATGTGTATCACTGG
CAAACTGTGATGGACGACACCGTCAGTGCGTCCGTCGCGCAGGCTCTCGATGAGCTGATGCTTTGGGCCG
AGGACTGCCCCGAAGTCCGGCACCTCGTGCACGCGGATTTCGGCTCCAACAATGTCCTGACGGACAATGG
CCGCATAACAGCGGTCATTGACTGGAGCGAGGCGATGTTCGGGGATTCCCAATACGAGGTCGCCAACATC
TTCTTCTGGAGGCCGTGGTTGGCTTGTATGGAGCAGCAGACGCGCTACTTCGAGCGGAGGCATCCGGAGC
TTGCAGGATCGCCGCGGCTCCGGGCGTATATGCTCCGCATTGGTCTTGACCAACTCTATCAGAGCTTGGT
TGACGGCAATTTCGATGATGCAGCTTGGGCGCAGGGTCGATGCGACGCAATCGTCCGATCCGGAGCCGGG
ACTGTCGGGCGTACACAAATCGCCCGCAGAAGCGCGGCCGTCTGGACCGATGGCTGTGTAGAAGTACTCG
CCGATAGTGGAAACCGACGCCCCAGCACTCGTCCGAGGGCAAAGGAATAGCACGTGCTACGAGATTTCGA
TTCCACCGCCGCCTTCTATGAAAGGTTGGGCTTCGGAATCGTTTTCCGGGACGCCGGCTGGATGATCCTC
CAGCGCGGGGATCTCATGCTGGAGTTCTTCGCCCACCCCAACTTGTTTATTGCAGCTTATAATGGTTACA
AATAAAGCAATAGCATCACAAATTTCACAAATAAAGCATTTTTTTCACTGCATTCTAGTTGTGGTTTGTC
CAAACTCATCAATGTATCTTATCATGTCTGTATACCGTCGACCTCTAGCTAGAGCTTGGCGTAATCATGG
TCATAGCTGTTTCCTGTGTGAAATTGTTATCCGCTCACAATTCCACACAACATACGAGCCGGAAGCATAA
AGTGTAAAGCCTGGGGTGCCTAATGAGTGAGCTAACTCACATTAATTGCGTTGCGCTCACTGCCCGCTTT
CCAGTCGGGAAACCTGTCGTGCCAGCTGCATTAATGAATCGGCCAACGCGCGGGGAGAGGCGGTTTGCGT
ATTGGGCGCTCTTCCGCTTCCTCGCTCACTGACTCGCTGCGCTCGGTCGTTCGGCTGCGGCGAGCGGTAT
CAGCTCACTCAAAGGCGGTAATACGGTTATCCACAGAATCAGGGGATAACGCAGGAAAGAACATGTGAGC
AAAAGGCCAGCAAAAGGCCAGGAACCGTAAAAAGGCCGCGTTGCTGGCGTTTTTCCATAGGCTCCGCCCC
CCTGACGAGCATCACAAAAATCGACGCTCAAGTCAGAGGTGGCGAAACCCGACAGGACTATAAAGATACC
AGGCGTTTCCCCCTGGAAGCTCCCTCGTGCGCTCTCCTGTTCCGACCCTGCCGCTTACCGGATACCTGTC
CGCCTTTCTCCCTTCGGGAAGCGTGGCGCTTTCTCATAGCTCACGCTGTAGGTATCTCAGTTCGGTGTAG
GTCGTTCGCTCCAAGCTGGGCTGTGTGCACGAACCCCCCGTTCAGCCCGACCGCTGCGCCTTATCCGGTA
ACTATCGTCTTGAGTCCAACCCGGTAAGACACGACTTATCGCCACTGGCAGCAGCCACTGGTAACAGGAT
TAGCAGAGCGAGGTATGTAGGCGGTGCTACAGAGTTCTTGAAGTGGTGGCCTAACTACGGCTACACTAGA
AGAACAGTATTTGGTATCTGCGCTCTGCTGAAGCCAGTTACCTTCGGAAAAAGAGTTGGTAGCTCTTGAT
CCGGCAAACAAACCACCGCTGGTAGCGGTGGTTTTTTTGTTTGCAAGCAGCAGATTACGCGCAGAAAAAA
AGGATCTCAAGAAGATCCTTTGATCTTTTCTACGGGGTCTGACGCTCAGTGGAACGAAAACTCACGTTAA
GGGATTTTGGTCATGAGATTATCAAAAAGGATCTTCACCTAGATCCTTTTAAATTAAAAATGAAGTTTTA
AATCAATCTAAAGTATATATGAGTAAACTTGGTCTGACAGTTACCAATGCTTAATCAGTGAGGCACCTAT
CTCAGCGATCTGTCTATTTCGTTCATCCATAGTTGCCTGACTCCCCGTCGTGTAGATAACTACGATACGG
GAGGGCTTACCATCTGGCCCCAGTGCTGCAATGATACCGCGAGACCCACGCTCACCGGCTCCAGATTTAT
CAGCAATAAACCAGCCAGCCGGAAGGGCCGAGCGCAGAAGTGGTCCTGCAACTTTATCCGCCTCCATCCA
GTCTATTAATTGTTGCCGGGAAGCTAGAGTAAGTAGTTCGCCAGTTAATAGTTTGCGCAACGTTGTTGCC
ATTGCTACAGGCATCGTGGTGTCACGCTCGTCGTTTGGTATGGCTTCATTCAGCTCCGGTTCCCAACGAT
CAAGGCGAGTTACATGATCCCCCATGTTGTGCAAAAAAGCGGTTAGCTCCTTCGGTCCTCCGATCGTTGT
CAGAAGTAAGTTGGCCGCAGTGTTATCACTCATGGTTATGGCAGCACTGCATAATTCTCTTACTGTCATG
CCATCCGTAAGATGCTTTTCTGTGACTGGTGAGTACTCAACCAAGTCATTCTGAGAATAGTGTATGCGGC
GACCGAGTTGCTCTTGCCCGGCGTCAATACGGGATAATACCGCGCCACATAGCAGAACTTTAAAAGTGCT
CATCATTGGAAAACGTTCTTCGGGGCGAAAACTCTCAAGGATCTTACCGCTGTTGAGATCCAGTTCGATG
TAACCCACTCGTGCACCCAACTGATCTTCAGCATCTTTTACTTTCACCAGCGTTTCTGGGTGAGCAAAAA
CAGGAAGGCAAAATGCCGCAAAAAAGGGAATAAGGGCGACACGGAAATGTTGAATACTCATACTCTTCCT
TTTTCAATATTATTGAAGCATTTATCAGGGTTATTGTCTCATGAGCGGATACATATTTGAATGTATTTAG
AAAAATAAACAAATAGGGGTTCCGCGCACATTTCCCCGAAAAGTGCCACCTGACGTCGACGGATCGGGAG
ATCAACTTGTTTATTGCAGCTTATAATGGTTACAAATAAAGCAATAGCATCACAAATTTCACAAATAAAG
CATTTTTTTCACTGCATTCTAGTTGTGGTTTGTCCAAACTCATCAATGTATCTTATCATGTCTGGATCAA
CTGGATAACTCAAGCTAACCAAAATCATCCCAAACTTCCCACCCCATACCCTATTACCACTGCCAATTAC
CTGTGGTTTCATTTACTCTAAACCTGTGATTCCTCTGAATTATTTTCATTTTAAAGAAATTGTATTTGTT
AAATATGTACTACAAACTTAGTAGT
