>Addgene plasmid #83469 | Tet-CA-Src-GFP | addgene partial sequence | sequence record 161805 | LNCX 5'-AGCTCGTTTAGTGAACCGTCAGATC-3'
GATATCAACAAGTTTGTACAAAAAAGTTGGCATGGGGAGCAGCAAGAGCAAGCCCAAGGACCCCAGCCAG
CGCCGGCGCAGCCTGGAGCCACCCGACAGCACCCACCACGGGGGATTCCCAGCCTCGCAGACCCCCAACA
AGACAGCAGCCCCCGACACGCACCGCACCCCCAGCCGCTCCTTTGGGACCGTGGCCACCGAGCCCAAGCT
CTTCGGGGGCTTCAACACTTCTGACACCGTCACGTCGCCGCAGCGTGCCGGGGCACTGGCTGGCGGCGTC
ACCACTTTCGTGGCTCTCTATGACTACGAGTCCCGGACTGAAACGGACTTGTCCTTCAAGAAAGGAGAAC
GCCTGCAGATTGTCAACAACACGGAAGGTGACTGGTGGCTGGCTCATTCCCTCACTACAGGACAGACGGG
CTACATCCCCAGTAACTATGTCGCGCCCTCAGACTCCATCCAGGCTGAAGAGTGGTACTTTGGGAAGATC
ACTCGTCGGGAGTCCGAGCGGCTGCTGCTCAACCCCGAAAACCCCCGGGGAACCTTCTTGGTCCGGGAGA
GCGAGACGACAAAAGGTGCCTATTGCCTCTCCGTTTCTGACTTTGACAACGCCAAGGGGCTCAATGTGAA
GCACTACAAGATCCGCAAGCTGGACAGCGGCGGCTTCTACATCACCTCACGCACACAGTTCAGCAGCCTG
CAGCAGCTGGTGGCCTACTACTCCAAACATGCTGATGGCTTGTGCCACCGCCTGACCAACGTCTGCCCCA
CGTCCAAGCCCCAGACCCAGGGACTCGCCAAGGACGCGTGGGAAATCCCCCGGGAGTCGCTGCGGCTGGA
GGTGAAGCTGGGGCAGGGCTGCTTTGGAGAGGTCTGGATGGGGACCTGGAACGGCACCACCAGAGTGGCC
ATAAAGACTCTGAAGCCCGGCACCATGTCCCCGGAGGCCTTCCTGCAGGAAGCCCAAGTGATGAAGAA
