>Addgene plasmid #83469 | Tet-CA-Src-GFP | addgene partial sequence | sequence record 161816 | EXFP-R 5'-GTCTTGTAGTTGCCGTCGTC-3'
GCGCTCCTGGACGTAGCCTTCGGGCATGGCGGACTTGAAGAAGTCGTGCTGCTTCATGTGGTCGGGGTAG
CGGCTGAAGCACTGCACGCCGTAGGTCAGGGTGGTCACGAGGGTGGGCCAGGGCACGGGCAGCTTGCCGG
TGGTGCAGATGAACTTCAGGGTCAGCTTGCCGTAGGTGGCATCGCCCTCGCCCTCGCCGGACACGCTGAA
CTTGTGGCCGTTTACGTCGCCGTCCAGCTCGACCAGGATGGGCACCACCCCGGTGAACAGCTCCTCGCCC
TTGCTCACCATGGTGGCGACCGGTGGATCCGAGCCGGAGCCTAGGTTCTCTCCAGGCTGGAACTGGGGCT
CTGTCGAGGTGAAGTAGTCCTCCAGGAAGGCCTGCAGGTACTCAAAAGTGGGCCGCTCCTCAGGGTCCTT
CCGCCAGCACTGGCACATGAGGTCATGCAGCGACTCGGGGCACTCGGGCGGGCAGGGCATGCGGTAGCCC
CTCTCCACCTGGTCCAGCACCTCCCTGTTGACCATCCCTGGGTATGGCACCCGGCCCTTGGTGGTCAGCT
CAGTCAGCAGGATGCCGAAGGACCAGACATCCGACTTGATGGTGAACCGGCCATAGAGGGCTGCCTCGGG
GGCTGTCCACTTGATGGGGAACTTGGCACCTTGCCGTGCTGTGTACTCGTTGTCCTCGATGAGGCGTGCC
AGCCCAAAGTCAGCCACCTTGCACACCAGGTTCTCCCCCACCAGGATGTTGGCCGCCCGCAGGTCTCGGT
GCACGTAGTTCATCCTCTCCACATAGGCCATGCCGGATGCAATCTGAGCAGCCATATCGACGAGCTGTGG
CAGCCGCAGGTACTTGCCCATCTCTCCCTTCAGGAAATCCAGGAGGCTCCCCTTGCTCATGTACTCAGTG
ACGATGTAGATGGGCTCTTCCGACACCACTGCGTACAGCTGAACCAGCTTCTCATGCCGGAGCTTCTTCA
TCACTTGGGCTTCCTGCAGGAAGGCCTCCGGGGACATGGTGCCGGGCTTCAGAGTCTTTATGGCCACTCT
GGTGGTGCCGTTCCAGGTCCCCATCCAGACCTCTCCAAAGCAGCCCTGCCCCAGCTTCACCTCCAGCCGC
AGCGACTCCCGGGGG
